Addgene plasmid #110030: pHH0103_RAC1_Ras
Purpose: Protein expression and purification of RAC1_Ras
Depositing lab: Sachdev Sidhu. Depositing organization: University of Toronto. Publication: Large-scale survey and database of high affinity ligands for peptide recognition modules. Teyra J, Kelil A, Jain S, Helmy M, Jajodia R, Hooda Y, Gu J, D'Cruz AA, Nicholson SE, Min J, Sudol M, Kim PM, Bader GD, Sidhu SS. Mol Syst Biol. 2020 Dec;16(12):e9310. doi: 10.15252/msb.20199310. PubMed 33438817.
Backbone
  Vector backbone: pHH0103
  Vector type: Bacterial Expression
Growth in bacteria
  Bacterial resistance: Ampicillin, 100 μg/mL
  Growth temperature: 37°C
  Growth strain: DH5alpha
  Copy number: Low Copy
Gene/Insert
  Gene/Insert name: RAC1_Ras
  Species: H. sapiens (human)
  Entrez Gene: RAC1 (a.k.a. MIG5, MRD48, Rac-1, TC-25, p21-Rac1)
  Cloning method: Restriction Enzyme; 5′ cloning site Sfi1 (unknown if destroyed); 3′ cloning site Not1 (unknown if destroyed)
Terms and licenses: Academic/Nonprofit Terms; Industry Terms: Not Available to Industry
How to cite: pHH0103_RAC1_Ras was a gift from Sachdev Sidhu (Addgene plasmid # 110030 ; http://n2t.net/addgene:110030 ; RRID:Addgene_110030)
