[The description below was written by a language model from this plasmid's Addgene catalogue record and pLannotate feature annotations shown in this document.]
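Description:
pHH0103_RAC1_Ras is a bacterial expression plasmid of about 7.3 kb, built on the pHH0103 backbone, for producing and purifying the Ras-type GTPase domain of human RAC1 in E. coli. It replicates from a ColE1/pMB1-family origin with the pBR322 bom region. The catalogue lists it as low copy, although the rop gene appears only as fragments interrupted by an f1 phage origin. Selection is by ampicillin through the bla gene and its native promoter.

The expression cassette is driven by the hybrid tac promoter followed by a lac operator. The plasmid also carries lacI under the up-regulated lacIq promoter, so transcription stays repressed until it is induced with IPTG or lactose. The open reading frame begins with a 6xHis tag, followed by Schistosoma japonicum glutathione S-transferase and then the RAC1 segment, which was cloned between SfiI and NotI sites. The annotation tool matched this segment to the bovine RAC1 entry, but the catalogue records the insert as human. The resulting His-GST-RAC1 fusion can be captured by either metal-affinity or glutathione chromatography, and the GST moiety often aids solubility.

A bacteriophage fd terminator lies just downstream of the insert. Beyond it are fragments of M13 gene III, along with remnants of the tetracycline resistance gene and its promoter. Together with the f1 origin, these suggest that the backbone derives from a phagemid display vector, though the record does not say so, and the gene III fragments appear to lie outside the expressed fusion. The associated work is a large-scale survey of peptide ligands for recognition modules, which fits use of the purified domain as a binding target.
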