Features (pLannotate 1.2.2; 21 found; start..end, strand, type, name):
      1..29      +  promoter       tac promoter: strong E. coli promoter; hybrid between the trp and lac UV5 promoters
     37..53      +  protein_bind   lac operator: The lac repressor binds to the lac operator to inhibit transcription in E. coli. This inhibition can be relieved by adding lactose or isopropyl-β-D-thiogalactopyranoside (IPTG). lac repressor encoded by lacI
    138..155     +  CDS            6xHis: 6xHis affinity tag
    171..824     +  CDS            GST26_SCHJA: Experimental evidence at protein level: Swiss-Prot protein existence level 1. GST isoenzymes appear to play a central role in the parasite detoxification system. Other functions are also suspected including a role in increasing the solubility of haematin in the parasite gut. From Schistosoma japonicum (Blood fluke).
    906..1472    +  CDS            RAC1 (sequence partly withheld): RAC1_BOVIN - Experimental evidence at protein level: Swiss-Prot protein existence level 1. Plasma membrane-associated small GTPase which cycles between active GTP-bound and inactive GDP-bound states. In its active state, binds to a variety of effector proteins to regulate cellular responses such as secretory processes, phagocytosis of apoptotic cells, epithelial cell polarization, neurons adhesion, migration and differentiation, and growth-factor induced formation of membrane ruffles. Rac1 p21/rho GDI heterodimer is the active component of the cytosolic factor sigma 1, which is involved in sti
   1488..1535    +  terminator     fd terminator (sequence withheld): central terminator from bacteriophage fd (Otsuka and Kunisawa, 1982)
   1540..1752    +  CDS            M13 gene III (fragment) (sequence partly withheld): pIII; III; minor coat protein
   1767..2237    +  CDS            M13 gene III (fragment) (sequence partly withheld): pIII; III; minor coat protein
   2259..2329    +  CDS            TcR (fragment): tetracycline efflux protein; tet; confers resistance to tetracycline
   2571..2951    -  CDS            YPB1_ECOLX: Protein predicted: Swiss-Prot protein existence level 4. From Escherichia coli.
   2968..3119    +  CDS            rop (fragment): Rop protein, which maintains plasmids at low copy number; rop
   3155..3583    -  rep_origin     f1 ori (sequence partly withheld): f1 bacteriophage origin of replication; arrow indicates direction of (+) strand synthesis
   3592..3631    +  CDS            rop (fragment): Rop protein, which maintains plasmids at low copy number; rop
   3733..3873    +  misc_feature   bom: basis of mobility region from pBR322
   4059..4646    -  rep_origin     ori: high-copy-number ColE1/pMB1/pBR322/pUC origin of replication
   4817..5677    -  CDS            AmpR: β-lactamase; bla; confers resistance to ampicillin, carbenicillin, and related antibiotics
   5678..5782    -  promoter       AmpR promoter: bla
   5891..5968    +  promoter       lacIq promoter: lacI (mutant); In the lacIq allele, a single base change in the promoter boosts expression of the lacI gene about 10-fold.
   5969..7051    +  CDS            lacI: lac repressor; lacI; The lac repressor binds to the lac operator to inhibit transcription in E. coli. This inhibition can be relieved by adding lactose or isopropyl-β-D-thiogalactopyranoside (IPTG).
   7064..7085    +  protein_bind   CAP binding site: CAP binding activates transcription in the presence of cAMP. E. coli catabolite activator protein
   7104..7121    +  promoter       tet promoter (fragment): E. coli promoter for tetracycline efflux protein gene
>Addgene plasmid #110030 | pHH0103_RAC1_Ras | addgene full sequence | sequence record 215945 | Addgene NGS Result
TTGACAATTAATCATCGGCTCGTATAATGTGTGGAATTGTGAGCGGATAACAATTTCACACAGGAAACAG
CCAGTCCGTTTAGGTGTTTTCACGAGCACTTCACCAACAAGGACCATAGATTATGAAAATCGAAGAACAC
CATCACCATCACCATTCCAGCGGTAAGCTTATGTCCCCTATACTAGGTTATTGGAAAATTAAGGGCCTTG
TGCAACCCACTCGACTTCTTTTGGAATATCTTGAAGAAAAATATGAAGAGCATTTGTATGAGCGCGATGA
AGGTGATAAATGGCGAAACAAAAAGTTTGAATTGGGTTTGGAGTTTCCCAATCTTCCTTATTATATTGAT
GGTGATGTTAAATTAACACAGTCTATGGCCATCATACGTTATATAGCTGACAAGCACAACATGTTGGGTG
GTTGTCCAAAAGAGCGTGCAGAGATTTCAATGCTTGAAGGAGCGGTTTTGGATATTAGATACGGTGTTTC
GAGAATTGCATATAGTAAAGACTTTGAAACTCTCAAAGTTGATTTTCTTAGCAAGCTACCTGAAATGCTG
AAAATGTTCGAAGATCGTTTATGTCATAAAACATATTTAAATGGTGATCATGTAACCCATCCTGACTTCA
TGTTGTATGACGCTCTTGATGTTGTTTTATACATGGACCCAATGTGCCTGGATGCGTTCCCAAAATTAGT
TTGTTTTAAAAAACGTATTGAAGCTATCCCACAAATTGATAAGTACTTGAAATCCAGCAAGTATATAGCA
TGGCCTTTGCAGGGCTGGCAAGCCACGTTTGGTGGTGGCGACCATCCTCCAAAATCGGATCTGGAAGTTC
TGTTCCAGGGGCCCCTGTCCAGCGGTCTGGTTCCGCGTGGTTCCGGTACCGCGGCCCAGCCGGCC
[531 nt withheld, positions 906-1436]
TGCCCGCCGCCGGTGAAAAAACGTAAACGCAAATGTGCGGCCGCATA
[142 nt withheld, positions 1484-1625]
C
[98 nt withheld, positions 1627-1724]
AGTTTGTACTGGTGACGAAACTCAGTGTCTAGCTAGAGTGGC
[149 nt withheld, positions 1767-1915]
T
[41 nt withheld, positions 1917-1957]
T
[62 nt withheld, positions 1959-2020]
A
[35 nt withheld, positions 2022-2056]
CCTCCCTCAATCGGTTGAATGTCGCCCTTTTGTCTTTGGCGCTGGTAAACCATATGAA
[86 nt withheld, positions 2115-2200]
T
[54 nt withheld, positions 2202-2255]
CTAGCGCCGCCCTATACCTTGTCTGCCTCCCCGCGTTGCGTCGCGGTGCATGGAGCCGGGCCACCTCGAC
CTGAATGGAAGCCGGCGGCACCTCGCTAACGGATTCACCACTCCAAGAATTGGAGCCAATCAATTCTTGC
GGAGAACTGTGAATGCGCAAACCAACCCTTGGCAGAACATATCCATCGCGTCCGCCATCTCCAGCAGCCG
CACGCGGCGCATCTCGGGCAGCGTTGGGTCCTGGCCACGGGTGCGCATGATCGTGCTCCTGTCGTTGAGG
ACCCGGCTAGGCTGGCGGGGTTGCCTTACTGGTTAGCAGAATGAATCACCGATACGCGAGCGAACGTGAA
GCGACTGCTGCTGCAAAACGTCTGCGACCTGAGCAACAACATGAATGGTCTTCGGTTTCCGTGTTTCGTA
AAGTCTGGAAACGCGGAAGTCAGCGCCCTGCACCATTATGTTCCGGATCTGCATCGCAGGATGCTGCTGG
CTACCCTGTGGAACACCTACATCTGTATTAACGAAGCGCTGGCATTGACCCTGAGTGATTTTTCTCTGGT
CCCGCCGCATCCATACCGCCAGTTGTTTACCCTCACAACGTTCCAGTAACCGGGCATGTTCATCATCAGT
AACCCGTATCGTGAGCATCCTCTCTCGTTTCATCGGTATCATTACCCCCATGAACAGAAATCCCCCTTAC
ACGGAGGCATCAGTGACCAAACAGGAAAAAACCGCCCTTAACATGGCCCGCTTTATCAGAAGCCAGACAT
TAACGCTTCTGGAGAAACTCAACGAGCTGGACGCGGATGAACAGGCAGACATCTGTGAATCGCTTCACGA
CCACGCTGATGAGCTTTACCGCAGGATCCGCGAAATTGTAAGCGTTAATATTTTGTTAAAATTCGCGTTA
AATTTTTGTTAAATCAGCTCATTTTTTAACCAATAGGCCGAAATCGGCAAAATCCCTTATAAATCAAAAG
AATAGACCGAGATAGGGT
[37 nt withheld, positions 3254-3290]
AAAGAACGTGGACTCCAACGTCAAAGG
[49 nt withheld, positions 3318-3366]
T
[91 nt withheld, positions 3368-3458]
G
[124 nt withheld, positions 3460-3583]
CGCGGATCCTGCCTCGCGCGTTTCGGTGATGACGGTGAAAACCTCTGACACATGCAGCTCCCGGAGACGG
TCACAGCTTGTCTGTAAGCGGATGCCGGGAGCAGACAAGCCCGTCAGGGCGCGTCAGCGGGTGTTGGCGG
GTGTCGGGGCGCAGCCATGACCCAGTCACGTAGCGATAGCGGAGTGTATACTGGCTTAACTATGCGGCAT
CAGAGCAGATTGTACTGAGAGTGCACCATATGCGGTGTGAAATACCGCACAGATGCGTAAGGAGAAAATA
CCGCATCAGGCGCTCTTCCGCTTCCTCGCTCACTGACTCGCTGCGCTCGGTCGTTCGGCTGCGGCGAGCG
GTATCAGCTCACTCAAAGGCGGTAATACGGTTATCCACAGAATCAGGGGATAACGCAGGAAAGAACATGT
GAGCAAAAGGCCAGCAAAAGGCCAGGAACCGTAAAAAGGCCGCGTTGCTGGCGTTTTTCCATAGGCTCCG
CCCCCCTGACGAGCATCACAAAAATCGACGCTCAAGTCAGAGGTGGCGAAACCCGACAGGACTATAAAGA
TACCAGGGTTTCCCCCTGGAAGCTCCCTCGTGCGCTCTCCTGTTCCGACCCTGCCGCTTACCGGATACCT
GTCCGCCTTTCTCCCTTCGGGAAGCGTGGCGCTTTCTCATAGCTCACGCTGTAGGTATCTCAGTTCGGTG
TAGGTCGTTCGCTCCAAGCTGGGCTGTGTGCACGAACCCCCCGTTCAGCCCGACCGCTGCGCCTTATCCG
GTAACTATCGTCTTGAGTCCAACCCGGTAAGACACGACTTATCGCCACTGGCAGCAGCCACTGGTAACAG
GATTAGCAGAGCGAGGTATGTAGGCGGTGCTACAGAGTTCTTGAAGTGGTGGCCTAACTACGGCTACACT
AGAAGGACAGTATTTGGTATCTGCGCTCTGCTGAAGCCAGTTACCTTCGGAAAAAGAGTTGGTAGCTCTT
GATCCGGCAAACAAACCACCGCTGGTAGCGGTGGTTTTTTTGTTTGCAAGCAGCAGATTACGCGCAGAAA
AAAAGGATCTCAAGAAGATCCTTTGATCTTTTCTACGGGGTCTGACGCTCAGTGGAACGAAAACTCACGT
TAAGGGATTTTGGTCATGAGATTATCAAAAAGGATCTTCACCTAGATCCTTTTAAATTAAAAATGAAGTT
TTAAATCAATCTAAAGTATATATGAGTAAACTTGGTCTGACAGTTACCAATGCTTAATCAGTGAGGCACC
TATCTCAGCGATCTGTCTATTTCGTTCATCCATAGTTGCCTGACTCCCCGTCGTGTAGATAACTACGATA
CGGGAGGGCTTACCATCTGGCCCCAGTGCTGCAATGATACCGCGAGACCCACGCTCACCGGCTCCAGATT
TATCAGCAATAAACCAGCCAGCCGGAAGGGCCGAGCGCAGAAGTGGTCCTGCAACTTTATCCGCCTCCAT
CCAGTCTATTAATTGTTGCCGGGAAGCTAGAGTAAGTAGTTCGCCAGTTAATAGTTTGCGCAACGTTGTT
GCCATTGCTGCAGGCATCGTGGTGTCACGCTCGTCGTTTGGTATGGCTTCATTCAGCTCCGGTTCCCAAC
GATCAAGGCGAGTTACATGATCCCCCATGTTGTGCAAAAAAGCGGTTAGCTCCTTCGGTCCTCCGATCGT
TGTCAGAAGTAAGTTGGCCGCAGTGTTATCACTCATGGTTATGGCAGCACTGCATAATTCTCTTACTGTC
ATGCCATCCGTAAGATGCTTTTCTGTGACTGGTGAGTACTCAACCAAGTCATTCTGAGAATAGTGTATGC
GGCGACCGAGTTGCTCTTGCCCGGCGTCAACACGGGATAATACCGCGCCACATAGCAGAACTTTAAAAGT
GCTCATCATTGGAAAACGTTCTTCGGGGCGAAAACTCTCAAGGATCTTACCGCTGTTGAGATCCAGTTCG
ATGTAACCCACTCGTGCACCCAACTGATCTTCAGCATCTTTTACTTTCACCAGCGTTTCTGGGTGAGCAA
AAACAGGAAGGCAAAATGCCGCAAAAAAGGGAATAAGGGCGACACGGAAATGTTGAATACTCATACTCTT
CCTTTTTCAATATTATTGAAGCATTTATCAGGGTTATTGTCTCATGAGCGGATACATATTTGAATGTATT
TAGAAAAATAAACAAATAGGGGTTCCGCGCACATTTCCCCGAAAAGTGCCACCTGACGTCTAAGAAACCA
TTATTATCATGACATTAACCTATAAAAATAGGCGTATCACGAGGCCCTTTCGTCTTCAAGAATTCCCGAC
ACCATCGAATGGTGCAAAACCTTTCGCGGTATGGCATGATAGCGCCCGGAAGAGAGTCAATTCAGGGTGG
TGAATGTGAAACCAGTAACGTTATACGATGTCGCAGAGTATGCCGGTGTCTCTTATCAGACCGTTTCCCG
CGTGGTGAACCAGGCCAGCCACGTTTCTGCGAAAACGCGGGAAAAAGTGGAAGCGGCGATGGCGGAGCTG
AATTACATTCCCAACCGCGTGGCACAACAACTGGCGGGCAAACAGTCGTTGCTGATTGGCGTTGCCACCT
CCAGTCTGGCCCTGCACGCGCCGTCGCAAATTGTCGCGGCGATTAAATCTCGCGCCGATCAACTGGGTGC
CAGCGTGGTGGTGTCGATGGTAGAACGAAGCGGCGTCGAAGCCTGTAAAGCGGCGGTGCACAATCTTCTC
GCGCAACGCGTCAGTGGGCTGATCATTAACTATCCGCTGGATGACCAGGATGCCATTGCTGTGGAAGCTG
CCTGCACTAATGTTCCGGCGTTATTTCTTGATGTCTCTGACCAGACACCCATCAACAGTATTATTTTCTC
CCATGAAGACGGTACGCGACTGGGCGTGGAGCATCTGGTCGCATTGGGTCACCAGCAAATCGCGCTGTTA
GCGGGCCCATTAAGTTCTGTCTCGGCGCGTCTGCGTCTGGCTGGCTGGCATAAATATCTCACTCGCAATC
AAATTCAGCCGATAGCGGAACGGGAAGGCGACTGGAGTGCCATGTCCGGTTTTCAACAAACCATGCAAAT
GCTGAATGAGGGCATCGTTCCCACTGCGATGCTGGTTGCCAACGATCAGATGGCGCTGGGCGCAATGCGC
GCCATTACCGAGTCCGGGCTGCGCGTTGGTGCGGATATCTCGGTAGTGGGATACGACGATACCGAAGACA
GCTCATGTTATATCCCGCCGTTAACCACCATCAAACAGGATTTTCGCCTGCTGGGGCAAACCAGCGTGGA
CCGCTTGCTGCAACTCTCTCAGGGCCAGGCGGTGAAGGGCAATCAGCTGTTGCCCGTCTCACTGGTGAAA
AGAAAAACCACCCTGGCGCCCAATACGCAAACCGCCTCTCCCCGCGCGTTGGCCGATTCATTAATGCAGC
TGGCACGACAGGTTTCCCGACTGGAAAGCGGGCAGTGAGCGCAACGCAATTAATGTAAGTTAGCTCACTC
ATTAGGCACAATTCTCATGTTTGACAGCTTATCATCGACTGCACGGTGCACCAATGCTTCTGGCGTCAGG
CAGCCATCGGAAGCTGTGGTATGGCTGTGCAGGTCGTAAATCACTGCATAATTCGTGTCGCTCAAGGCGC
ACTCCCGTTCTGGATAATGTTTTTTGCGCCGACATCATAACGGTTCTGGCAAATATTCTGAAATGAGCTG
