>Addgene plasmid #110030 | pHH0103_RAC1_Ras | depositor partial sequence | sequence record 206982 | pHH0103_RAC1_Ras sequence 588 bps
GGCCCAGCCGGCC
[531 nt withheld, positions 14-544]
TGCCCGCCGCCGGTGAAAAAACGTAAACGCAAATGTGCGGCCGC
